Addgene plasmid #228000: pRS416-ADH1p-mTID-FRB-HA3
Purpose: Expresses miniTurboID-FRB fusion from ADH1 promoter; yeast BioID
Depositing lab: Joseph Reese. Depositing organization: Pennsylvania State University. Publication: Characterization of BioID tagging systems in budding yeast and exploring the interactome of the Ccr4-Not complex. Pfannenstein J, Tyryshkin M, Gulden ME, Doud EH, Mosley AL, Reese JC. G3 (Bethesda). 2024 Sep 13:jkae221. doi: 10.1093/g3journal/jkae221. PubMed 39271111.
Backbone
  Vector backbone: pRS416
  Vector type: Yeast Expression
  Selectable markers: URA3
Growth in bacteria
  Bacterial resistance: Ampicillin, 100 μg/mL
  Growth temperature: 37°C
  Growth strain: DH5alpha
  Copy number: High Copy
Gene/Insert
  Gene/Insert name: miniTurboID-FRB
  Species: Other
  Promoter: ADH1
  Tag / fusion protein: HA tag (C terminal on insert)
  Cloning method: Ligation Independent Cloning
Terms and licenses: Academic/Nonprofit Terms; Industry Terms: Not Available to Industry
How to cite: pRS416-ADH1p-mTID-FRB-HA3 was a gift from Joseph Reese (Addgene plasmid # 228000 ; http://n2t.net/addgene:228000 ; RRID:Addgene_228000)
