[The description below was written by a language model from this plasmid's Addgene catalogue record and pLannotate feature annotations shown in this document.]
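Description:
pRS416-ADH1p-mTID-FRB-HA3 is a 6,869 bp yeast expression plasmid built on the pRS416 shuttle backbone. In Saccharomyces cerevisiae it is maintained as a centromeric episome through a CEN6/ARS element and selected by uracil prototrophy via the URA3 marker, which can also be counterselected with 5-fluoroorotic acid. In E. coli it replicates from a high-copy ColE1/pUC-type origin and is selected with ampicillin through the β-lactamase gene. The backbone also retains the usual pBluescript-derived elements: an f1 origin, lacZα and lac promoter/operator remnants, fragments of the multiple cloning site, and flanking T7 and T3 promoters.

The payload, inserted by ligation-independent cloning, is a single open reading frame driven by the S. cerevisiae ADH1 promoter. It begins with miniTurboID, which the annotation detects as a fragment of E. coli BirA, consistent with this engineered, truncated biotin ligase that releases reactive biotinyl-AMP and labels nearby proteins. This is fused to an FRB domain, the FKBP-rapamycin binding domain of human FRAP/mTOR; the annotation tool matches it to the T2098L variant (FRB*), which also binds rapamycin analogues. Three tandem HA epitopes at the C terminus allow detection of the fusion. No yeast transcription terminator is annotated downstream of the tag.

The stated purpose is BioID proximity labelling in budding yeast. The FRB domain suggests that the ligase is meant to be recruited by ligand-induced dimerisation to an FKBP-tagged bait protein, so that neighbouring proteins can be biotinylated without fusing the ligase directly to the bait. The record itself does not spell out this scheme. The associated work characterised BioID tagging systems in yeast and examined the interactome of the Ccr4-Not complex.
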