Features (pLannotate 1.2.2; 23 found; start..end, strand, type, name):
    789..893     -  promoter       AmpR promoter: bla
    930..1433    +  misc_feature   CEN/ARS: S. cerevisiae CEN6 centromere fused to an autonomously replicating sequence
   1501..1536    +  CDS            rop (fragment): Rop protein, which maintains plasmids at low copy number; rop
   1638..1687    +  misc_feature   bom (fragment): basis of mobility region from pBR322
   1695..1910    +  promoter       URA3 promoter: S. cerevisiae URA3
   1911..2714    +  CDS            URA3: orotidine-5'-phosphate decarboxylase, required for uracil biosynthesis; S. cerevisiae URA3; yeast auxotrophic marker, counterselectable with 5-fluoroorotic acid (5-FOA)
   2793..2844    +  misc_feature   bom (fragment): basis of mobility region from pBR322
   2872..3300    -  rep_origin     f1 ori (sequence partly withheld): f1 bacteriophage origin of replication; arrow indicates direction of (+) strand synthesis
   3304..3459    -  CDS            lacZα (fragment): LacZα fragment of β-galactosidase; lacZ fragment
   3467..3485    +  promoter       T7 promoter: promoter for bacteriophage T7 RNA polymerase
   3623..4324    +  promoter       ADH1 promoter: S. cerevisiae ADH1; promoter for alcohol dehydrogenase 1
   4325..4345    -  misc_feature   MCS (fragment): pBluescript multiple cloning site
   4379..5149    +  CDS            birA (fragment): BIRA_ECOLI - Also known as bioR, dhbB. Experimental evidence at protein level: Swiss-Prot protein existence level 1. Acts both as a biotin--[acetyl-CoA-carboxylase] ligase and a biotin-operon repressor. In the presence of ATP, BirA activates biotin to form the BirA-biotinyl-5'-adenylate (BirA-bio-5'-AMP or holoBirA) complex. HoloBirA can either transfer the biotinyl moiety to the biotin carboxyl carrier protein (BCCP) subunit of acetyl-CoA carboxylase, or bind to the biotin operator site and inhibit transcription of the operon. From Escherichia coli (strain K12).
   5174..5452    +  CDS            FRB*: T2098L mutant of FKBP-rapamycin binding domain of human FRAP binds synthetic ligands such as AP21967
   5459..5548    +  CDS            3xHA: three tandem HA epitope tags
   5555..5584    -  misc_feature   MCS (fragment): pBluescript multiple cloning site
   5597..5615    -  promoter       T3 promoter: promoter for bacteriophage T3 RNA polymerase
   5660..5676    -  protein_bind   lac operator: The lac repressor binds to the lac operator to inhibit transcription in E. coli. This inhibition can be relieved by adding lactose or isopropyl-β-D-thiogalactopyranoside (IPTG). lac repressor encoded by lacI
   5684..5714    -  promoter       lac promoter: promoter for the E. coli lac operon
   5729..5750    -  protein_bind   CAP binding site: CAP binding activates transcription in the presence of cAMP. E. coli catabolite activator protein
   5763..5855    -  CDS            lacI (fragment): lac repressor; lacI; The lac repressor binds to the lac operator to inhibit transcription in E. coli. This inhibition can be relieved by adding lactose or isopropyl-β-D-thiogalactopyranoside (IPTG).
   6038..6626    -  rep_origin     ori: high-copy-number ColE1/pMB1/pBR322/pUC origin of replication
   6797..788     -  CDS            AmpR (across the origin): β-lactamase; bla; confers resistance to ampicillin, carbenicillin, and related antibiotics
>Addgene plasmid #228000 | pRS416-ADH1p-mTID-FRB-HA3 | addgene full sequence | sequence record 453633 | Addgene NGS Result
CCCGTCGTGTAGATAACTACGATACGGGAGGGCTTACCATCTGGCCCCAGTGCTGCAATGATACCGCGAG
ACCCACGCTCACCGGCTCCAGATTTATCAGCAATAAACCAGCCAGCCGGAAGGGCCGAGCGCAGAAGTGG
TCCTGCAACTTTATCCGCCTCCATCCAGTCTATTAATTGTTGCCGGGAAGCTAGAGTAAGTAGTTCGCCA
GTTAATAGTTTGCGCAACGTTGTTGCCATTGCTACAGGCATCGTGGTGTCACGCTCGTCGTTTGGTATGG
CTTCATTCAGCTCCGGTTCCCAACGATCAAGGCGAGTTACATGATCCCCCATGTTGTGCAAAAAAGCGGT
TAGCTCCTTCGGTCCTCCGATCGTTGTCAGAAGTAAGTTGGCCGCAGTGTTATCACTCATGGTTATGGCA
GCACTGCATAATTCTCTTACTGTCATGCCATCCGTAAGATGCTTTTCTGTGACTGGTGAGTACTCAACCA
AGTCATTCTGAGAATAGTGTATGCGGCGACCGAGTTGCTCTTGCCCGGCGTCAATACGGGATAATACCGC
GCCACATAGCAGAACTTTAAAAGTGCTCATCATTGGAAAACGTTCTTCGGGGCGAAAACTCTCAAGGATC
TTACCGCTGTTGAGATCCAGTTCGATGTAACCCACTCGTGCACCCAACTGATCTTCAGCATCTTTTACTT
TCACCAGCGTTTCTGGGTGAGCAAAAACAGGAAGGCAAAATGCCGCAAAAAAGGGAATAAGGGCGACACG
GAAATGTTGAATACTCATACTCTTCCTTTTTCAATATTATTGAAGCATTTATCAGGGTTATTGTCTCATG
AGCGGATACATATTTGAATGTATTTAGAAAAATAAACAAATAGGGGTTCCGCGCACATTTCCCCGAAAAG
TGCCACCTGGGTCCTTTTCATCACGTGCTATAAAAATAATTATAATTTAAATTTTTTAATATAAATATAT
AAATTAAAAATAGAAAGTAAAAAAAGAAATTAAAGAAAAAATAGTTTTTGTTTTCCGAAGATGTAAAAGA
CTCTAGGGGGATCGCCAACAAATACTACCTTTTATCTTGCTCTTCCTGCTCTCAGGTATTAATGCCGAAT
TGTTTCATCTTGTCTGTGTAGAAGACCACACACGAAAATCCTGTGATTTTACATTTTACTTATCGTTAAT
CGAATGTATATCTATTTAATCTGCTTTTCTTGTCTAATAAATATATATGTAAAGTACGCTTTTTGTTGAA
ATTTTTTAAACCTTTGTTTATTTTTTTTTCTTCATTCCGTAACTCTTCTACCTTCTTTATTTACTTTCTA
AAATCCAAATACAAAACATAAAAATAAATAAACACAGAGTAAATTCCCAAATTATTCCATCATTAAAAGA
TACGAGGCGCGTGTAAGTTACAGGCAAGCGATCCGTCTAAGAAACCATTATTATCATGACATTAACCTAT
AAAAATAGGCGTATCACGAGGCCCTTTCGTCTCGCGCGTTTCGGTGATGACGGTGAAAACCTCTGACACA
TGCAGCTCCCGGAGACGGTCACAGCTTGTCTGTAAGCGGATGCCGGGAGCAGACAAGCCCGTCAGGGCGC
GTCAGCGGGTGTTGGCGGGTGTCGGGGCTGGCTTAACTATGCGGCATCAGAGCAGATTGTACTGAGAGTG
CACCATACCACCTTTTCAATTCATCATTTTTTTTTTATTCTTTTTTTTGATTTCGGTTTCCTTGAAATTT
TTTTGATTCGGTAATCTCCGAACAGAAGGAAGAACGAAGGAAGGAGCACAGACTTAGATTGGTATATATA
CGCATATGTAGTGTTGAAGAAACATGAAATTGCCCAGTATTCTTAACCCAACTGCACAGAACAAAAACCT
GCAGGAAACGAAGATAAATCATGTCGAAAGCTACATATAAGGAACGTGCTGCTACTCATCCTAGTCCTGT
TGCTGCCAAGCTATTTAATATCATGCACGAAAAGCAAACAAACTTGTGTGCTTCATTGGATGTTCGTACC
ACCAAGGAATTACTGGAGTTAGTTGAAGCATTAGGTCCCAAAATTTGTTTACTAAAAACACATGTGGATA
TCTTGACTGATTTTTCCATGGAGGGCACAGTTAAGCCGCTAAAGGCATTATCCGCCAAGTACAATTTTTT
ACTCTTCGAAGACAGAAAATTTGCTGACATTGGTAATACAGTCAAATTGCAGTACTCTGCGGGTGTATAC
AGAATAGCAGAATGGGCAGACATTACGAATGCACACGGTGTGGTGGGCCCAGGTATTGTTAGCGGTTTGA
AGCAGGCGGCAGAAGAAGTAACAAAGGAACCTAGAGGCCTTTTGATGTTAGCAGAATTGTCATGCAAGGG
CTCCCTATCTACTGGAGAATATACTAAGGGTACTGTTGACATTGCGAAGAGCGACAAAGATTTTGTTATC
GGCTTTATTGCTCAAAGAGACATGGGTGGAAGAGATGAAGGTTACGATTGGTTGATTATGACACCCGGTG
TGGGTTTAGATGACAAGGGAGACGCATTGGGTCAACAGTATAGAACCGTGGATGATGTGGTCTCTACAGG
ATCTGACATTATTATTGTTGGAAGAGGACTATTTGCAAAGGGAAGGGATGCTAAGGTAGAGGGTGAACGT
TACAGAAAAGCAGGCTGGGAAGCATATTTGAGAAGATGCGGCCAGCAAAACTAAAAAACTGTATTATAAG
TAAATGCATGTATACTAAACTCACAAATTAGAGCTTCAATTTAATTATATCAGTTATTACCCTATGCGGT
GTGAAATACCGCACAGATGCGTAAGGAGAAAATACCGCATCAGGAAATTGTAAGCGTTAATATTTTGTTA
AAATTCGCGTTAAATTTTTGTTAAATCAGCTCATTTTTTAACCAATAGGCCGAAATCGGCAAAATCCCTT
ATAAATCAAAAGAATAGACCGAGATAGGGT
[37 nt withheld, positions 2971-3007]
AAAGAACGTGGACTCCAACGTCAAAGG
[49 nt withheld, positions 3035-3083]
T
[91 nt withheld, positions 3085-3175]
G
[124 nt withheld, positions 3177-3300]
CCATTCGCCATTCAGGCTGCGCAACTGTTGGGAAGGGCGATCGGTGCGGGCCTCTTCGCTATTACGCCAG
CTGGCGAAAGGGGGATGTGCTGCAAGGCGATTAAGTTGGGTAACGCCAGGGTTTTCCCAGTCACGACGTT
GTAAAACGACGGCCAGTGAGCGCGCGTAATACGACTCACTATAGGGCGAATTGGGTACCAAGGGAACTTT
ACACTTCTCCTATGCACATATATTAATTAAAGTCCAATGCTAGTAGAGAAGGGGGGTAACACCCCTCCGC
GCTCTTTTCCGATTTTTTTCTAAACCGTGGAATATTTCGGATATCCTTTTGTTGTTTCCGGGTGTACAAT
ATGGACTTCCTCTTTTCTGGCAACCAAACCCATACATCGGGATTCCTATAATACCTTCGTTGGTCTCCCT
AACATGTAGGTGGCGGAGGGGAGATATACAATAGAACAGATACCAGACAAGACATAATGGGCTAAACAAG
ACTACACCAATTACACTGCCTCATTGATGGTGGTACATAACGAACTAATACTGTAGCCCTAGACTTGATA
GCCATCATCATATCGAAGTTTCACTACCCTTTTTCCATTTGCCATCTATTGAAGTAATAATAGGCGCATG
CAACTTCTTTTCTTTTTTTTTCTTTTCTCTCTCCCCCGTTGTTGTCTCACCATATCCGCAATGACAAAAA
AATGATGGAAGACACTAAAGGAAAAAATTAACGACAAAGACAGCACCAACAGATGTCGTTGTTCCAGAGC
TGATGAGGGGTATCTCGAAGCACACGAAACTTTTTCCTTCCTTCATTCACGCACACTACTCTCTAATGAG
CAACGGTATACGGCCTTCCTTCCAGTTACTTGAATTTGAAATAAACAAAAGTTTGCTGTCTTGCTATCAA
GTATAAATAGACCTGCAATTATTAATCTTTTGTTTCCTCGTCATTGTTCTCGTTCCCTTTCTTCCTTGTT
TCTTTTTCTGCACAATATTTCAAGCTATACCAAGCATACAATCAGTCGACGGTATCGATAAGCTTAAAAT
GGCAAGAGACCCGCCCGTAGCAACTATGATTCCTTTACTGAATGCGAAACAGATATTGGGTCAATTAGAT
GGGGGTTCCGTAGCTGTCCTTCCGGTGGTGGATAGCACGAACCAATATCTACTTGATAGGATCGGGGAAT
TGAAGTCAGGTGATGCTTGCATCGCAGAGTACCAACAGGCTGGTAGAGGGAGCAGAGGCAGGAAGTGGTT
TTCACCATTTGGAGCAAATCTGTACTTGAGCATGTTCTGGAGACTTAAGAGAGGTCCAGCGGCGATAGGG
CTGGGACCCGTTATCGGAATTGTGATGGCAGAAGCCCTGCGTAAACTAGGTGCTGATAAAGTACGTGTCA
AATGGCCAAACGATTTATATCTACAAGACAGAAAGTTGGCGGGGATTTTGGTGGAACTTGCCGGCATAAC
CGGGGACGCCGCGCAGATAGTCATTGGTGCTGGAATCAATGTGGCGATGAGACGTGTTGAGGAGTCAGTT
GTAAATCAGGGTTGGATAACTCTTCAGGAGGCCGGGATAAACTTAGACAGGAATACTCTAGCTGCCATGC
TTATACGTGAGCTACGTGCCGCCCTGGAGCTTTTCGAGCAAGAAGGTCTAGCTCCTTACCTTAGCCGTTG
GGAGAAGTTGGATAACTTCATCAATAGACCAGTTAAGTTAATCATAGGGGACAAAGAGATATTCGGGATC
AGTAGAGGTATAGATAAGCAGGGAGCGCTACTACTGGAGCAGGATGGGGTTATCAAACCGTGGATGGGCG
GGGAGATATCCCTGAGGTCTGCCGAGAAGGCTAGCGGTTCTGGTGGTGCTAGCATCCTCTGGCATGAGAT
GTGGCATGAAGGCCTGGAAGAGGCATCTCGTTTGTACTTTGGGGAAAGGAACGTGAAAGGCATGTTTGAG
GTGCTGGAGCCCTTGCATGCTATGATGGAACGGGGCCCCCAGACTCTGAAGGAAACATCCTTTAATCAGG
CCTATGGTCGAGATTTAATGGAGGCCCAAGAGTGGTGCAGGAAGTACATGAAATCAGGGAATGTCAAGGA
CCTCCTCCAAGCCTGGGACCTCTATTATCATGTGTTCCGACGAATCTCAAAGCTCGAGTACCCATACGAT
GTTCCTGACTATGCGGGCTATCCGTATGACGTCCCGGACTATGCAGGATCTTATCCATATGACGTTCCAG
ATTACGCTGCTTGATCTAGAGCGGCCGCCACCGCGGTGGAGCTCCAGCTTTTGTTCCCTTTAGTGAGGGT
TAATTGCGCGCTTGGCGTAATCATGGTCATAGCTGTTTCCTGTGTGAAATTGTTATCCGCTCACAATTCC
ACACAACATACGAGCCGGAAGCATAAAGTGTAAAGCCTGGGGTGCCTAATGAGTGAGCTAACTCACATTA
ATTGCGTTGCGCTCACTGCCCGCTTTCCAGTCGGGAAACCTGTCGTGCCAGCTGCATTAATGAATCGGCC
AACGCGCGGGGAGAGGCGGTTTGCGTATTGGGCGCTCTTCCGCTTCCTCGCTCACTGACTCGCTGCGCTC
GGTCGTTCGGCTGCGGCGAGCGGTATCAGCTCACTCAAAGGCGGTAATACGGTTATCCACAGAATCAGGG
GATAACGCAGGAAAGAACATGTGAGCAAAAGGCCAGCAAAAGGCCAGGAACCGTAAAAAGGCCGCGTTGC
TGGCGTTTTTCCATAGGCTCCGCCCCCCTGACGAGCATCACAAAAATCGACGCTCAAGTCAGAGGTGGCG
AAACCCGACAGGACTATAAAGATACCAGGCGTTTCCCCCTGGAAGCTCCCTCGTGCGCTCTCCTGTTCCG
ACCCTGCCGCTTACCGGATACCTGTCCGCCTTTCTCCCTTCGGGAAGCGTGGCGCTTTCTCATAGCTCAC
GCTGTAGGTATCTCAGTTCGGTGTAGGTCGTTCGCTCCAAGCTGGGCTGTGTGCACGAACCCCCCGTTCA
GCCCGACCGCTGCGCCTTATCCGGTAACTATCGTCTTGAGTCCAACCCGGTAAGACACGACTTATCGCCA
CTGGCAGCAGCCACTGGTAACAGGATTAGCAGAGCGAGGTATGTAGGCGGTGCTACAGAGTTCTTGAAGT
GGTGGCCTAACTACGGCTACACTAGAAGAACAGTATTTGGTATCTGCGCTCTGCTGAAGCCAGTTACCTT
CGGAAAAAGAGTTGGTAGCTCTTGATCCGGCAAACAAACCACCGCTGGTAGCGGTGGTTTTTTTGTTTGC
AAGCAGCAGATTACGCGCAGAAAAAAAGGATCTCAAGAAGATCCTTTGATCTTTTCTACGGGGTCTGACG
CTCAGTGGAACGAAAACTCACGTTAAGGGATTTTGGTCATGAGATTATCAAAAAGGATCTTCACCTAGAT
CCTTTTAAATTAAAAATGAAGTTTTAAATCAATCTAAAGTATATATGAGTAAACTTGGTCTGACAGTTAC
CAATGCTTAATCAGTGAGGCACCTATCTCAGCGATCTGTCTATTTCGTTCATCCATAGTTGCCTGACTC
